Addgene plasmid #184415: pCS2+/N-SNAPf
Purpose: (Empty Backbone) vector backbone to clone insert downstream of SNAPf tag (SNAPf tag codon optimized for Xenopus), for mRNA synthesis
Depositing lab: Ann Miller. Depositing organization: University of Michigan. Publication: SNAP- and Halo-tagging and dye introduction protocol for live microscopy in Xenopus embryos. Dudley CE, van den Goor L, Miller AL. STAR Protoc. 2022 Aug 18;3(3):101622. doi: 10.1016/j.xpro.2022.101622. eCollection 2022 Sep 16. PubMed 36035797.
Backbone
  Vector backbone: pCS2+
  Backbone size (bp): 4235
  Vector type: for mRNA synthesis
  Tag / fusion protein: SNAPf-tag (N terminal on backbone)
Growth in bacteria
  Bacterial resistance: Ampicillin, 100 μg/mL
  Growth temperature: 37°C
  Growth strain: DH5alpha
  Copy number: High Copy
Gene/Insert
  Gene/Insert name: None
  Mutation: Codon optimized for expression in Xenopus laevis at position 436
  Tag / fusion protein: SNAPf-tag (N terminal on backbone)
Resource information
  A portion of this plasmid was derived from a plasmid made by: NEB: SNAPf-tag codon optimized for expression in Xenopus laevis
Terms and licenses: Academic/Nonprofit Terms; Industry Terms: Not Available to Industry
How to cite: pCS2+/N-SNAPf was a gift from Ann Miller (Addgene plasmid # 184415 ; http://n2t.net/addgene:184415 ; RRID:Addgene_184415)
