[The description below was written by a language model from this plasmid's Addgene catalogue record and pLannotate feature annotations shown in this document.]
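Description:
pCS2+/N-SNAPf is an empty-backbone derivative of the pCS2+ expression vector, built so that a coding sequence of interest can be cloned downstream of, and fused to, an N-terminal SNAPf tag. It carries no insert. The plasmid is maintained in E. coli at high copy through a ColE1/pUC-type origin and selected with ampicillin via the β-lactamase gene. An f1 origin is also present, along with remnants of the lac region (lacZα and lacI fragments, lac promoter and operator, CAP site) that are carried over from the parental cloning backbone.

The functional cassette begins with the simian cytomegalovirus IE94 enhancer/promoter, followed by an SP6 bacteriophage promoter, the SNAPf open reading frame, a short multiple cloning site fragment, and an SV40 polyadenylation signal. Partial T7 and complete T3 promoters sit in the opposite orientation beyond the cloning site. The SP6 promoter allows in vitro transcription of a sense mRNA encoding the SNAPf fusion, which is the stated purpose of the vector, while the IE94 promoter could in principle drive expression from the DNA in vertebrate cells. SNAPf is a fast-reacting variant of human O6-alkylguanine-DNA alkyltransferase that bonds covalently to benzylguanine derivatives, so fusion proteins can be labelled with cell-compatible dyes. The record says the tag was codon optimized for Xenopus laevis, although the automated annotation labels it generically as mammalian-optimized. The associated work concerns SNAP and Halo tagging for live microscopy in Xenopus embryos.

Two sequence records are provided, a depositor sequence of 4,778 nt and a sequencing-derived assembly of 4,651 nt. They show the same features in the same order, and the length difference is not explained in the record.
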