Features (pLannotate 1.2.2; 16 found; start..end, strand, type, name):
     35..53      +  promoter       SP6 promoter: promoter for bacteriophage SP6 RNA polymerase
     88..633     +  CDS            SNAP-tag®: human O6-alkylguanine-DNA-alkyltransferase variant that forms covalent bonds with benzylguanine derivatives fast-reacting variant, optimized for mammalian expression
    634..675     +  misc_feature   MCS (fragment): multiple cloning site
    681..698     -  promoter       T7 promoter (fragment): promoter for bacteriophage T7 RNA polymerase
    703..837     -  polyA_signal   SV40 poly(A) signal: SV40 polyadenylation signal
    950..968     -  promoter       T3 promoter: promoter for bacteriophage T3 RNA polymerase
   1013..1029    -  protein_bind   lac operator: The lac repressor binds to the lac operator to inhibit transcription in E. coli. This inhibition can be relieved by adding lactose or isopropyl-β-D-thiogalactopyranoside (IPTG). lac repressor encoded by lacI
   1037..1067    -  promoter       lac promoter: promoter for the E. coli lac operon
   1082..1103    -  protein_bind   CAP binding site: CAP binding activates transcription in the presence of cAMP. E. coli catabolite activator protein
   1116..1208    -  CDS            lacI (fragment): lac repressor; lacI; The lac repressor binds to the lac operator to inhibit transcription in E. coli. This inhibition can be relieved by adding lactose or isopropyl-β-D-thiogalactopyranoside (IPTG).
   1391..1979    -  rep_origin     ori: high-copy-number ColE1/pMB1/pBR322/pUC origin of replication
   2150..3010    -  CDS            AmpR: β-lactamase; bla; confers resistance to ampicillin, carbenicillin, and related antibiotics
   3011..3115    -  promoter       AmpR promoter: bla
   3168..3596    -  rep_origin     f1 ori (sequence partly withheld): f1 bacteriophage origin of replication; arrow indicates direction of (+) strand synthesis
   3601..3667    -  CDS            lacZα (fragment): LacZα fragment of β-galactosidase; lacZ fragment
   3670..4654    +  promoter       CMV IE94 promoter: enhancer/promoter region of simian cytomegalovirus major immediate early transcription unit IE94
>Addgene plasmid #184415 | pCS2+/N-SNAPf | depositor full sequence | sequence record 357418 | pCS2+/N-SNAPf sequence 4778 bps
CGCCATTCTGCCTGGGGACGTCGGAGCAAGCTTGATTTAGGTGACACTATAGAATACAAGCTACTTGTTC
TTTTTGCAGGATCCACCATGGACAAAGACTGCGAAATGAAGCGCACCACCCTGGATAGCCCTCTGGGCAA
GCTGGAACTGTCTGGGTGCGAACAGGGCCTGCACCGTATCATCTTCCTGGGCAAAGGAACATCTGCCGCC
GACGCCGTGGAAGTGCCTGCCCCAGCCGCCGTGCTGGGCGGACCAGAGCCACTGATGCAGGCCACCGCCT
GGCTCAACGCCTACTTTCACCAGCCTGAGGCCATCGAGGAGTTCCCTGTGCCAGCCCTGCACCACCCAGT
GTTCCAGCAGGAGAGCTTTACCCGCCAGGTGCTGTGGAAACTGCTGAAAGTGGTGAAGTTCGGAGAGGTC
ATCAGCTACAGCCACCTGGCCGCCCTGGCCGGCAATCCCGCCGCCACCGCCGCCGTGAAAACCGCCCTGA
GCGGAAATCCCGTGCCCATTCTGATCCCCTGCCACAGAGTGGTGCAGGGCGACCTGGACGTGGGGGGCTA
CGAGGGCGGGCTCGCCGTGAAAGAGTGGCTGCTGGCCCACGAGGGCCACAGACTGGGCAAGCCTGGGCTG
GGTTCCGGACTCAGATCTCGAGCTCAAGCTTCGAATTCTGCAGTCTAGAACTATAGTGAGTCGTATTACG
TAGATCCAGACATGATAAGATACATTGATGAGTTTGGACAAACCACAACTAGAATGCAGTGAAAAAAATG
CTTTATTTGTGAAATTTGTGATGCTATTGCTTTATTTGTAACCATTATAAGCTGCAATAAACAAGTTAAC
AACAACAATTGCATTCATTTTATGTTTCAGGTTCAGGGGGAGGTGTGGGAGGTTTTTTAATTCGCGGCCG
CGGCGCCAATGCATTGGGCCCGGTACCCAGCTTTTGTTCCCTTTAGTGAGGGTTAATTGCGCGCTTGGCG
TAATCATGGTCATAGCTGTTTCCTGTGTGAAATTGTTATCCGCTCACAATTCCACACAACATACGAGCCG
GAAGCATAAAGTGTAAAGCCTGGGGTGCCTAATGAGTGAGCTAACTCACATTAATTGCGTTGCGCTCACT
GCCCGCTTTCCAGTCGGGAAACCTGTCGTGCCAGCTGCATTAATGAATCGGCCAACGCGCGGGGAGAGGC
GGTTTGCGTATTGGGCGCTCTTCCGCTTCCTCGCTCACTGACTCGCTGCGCTCGGTCGTTCGGCTGCGGC
GAGCGGTATCAGCTCACTCAAAGGCGGTAATACGGTTATCCACAGAATCAGGGGATAACGCAGGAAAGAA
CATGTGAGCAAAAGGCCAGCAAAAGGCCAGGAACCGTAAAAAGGCCGCGTTGCTGGCGTTTTTCCATAGG
CTCCGCCCCCCTGACGAGCATCACAAAAATCGACGCTCAAGTCAGAGGTGGCGAAACCCGACAGGACTAT
AAAGATACCAGGCGTTTCCCCCTGGAAGCTCCCTCGTGCGCTCTCCTGTTCCGACCCTGCCGCTTACCGG
ATACCTGTCCGCCTTTCTCCCTTCGGGAAGCGTGGCGCTTTCTCATAGCTCACGCTGTAGGTATCTCAGT
TCGGTGTAGGTCGTTCGCTCCAAGCTGGGCTGTGTGCACGAACCCCCCGTTCAGCCCGACCGCTGCGCCT
TATCCGGTAACTATCGTCTTGAGTCCAACCCGGTAAGACACGACTTATCGCCACTGGCAGCAGCCACTGG
TAACAGGATTAGCAGAGCGAGGTATGTAGGCGGTGCTACAGAGTTCTTGAAGTGGTGGCCTAACTACGGC
TACACTAGAAGGACAGTATTTGGTATCTGCGCTCTGCTGAAGCCAGTTACCTTCGGAAAAAGAGTTGGTA
GCTCTTGATCCGGCAAACAAACCACCGCTGGTAGCGGTGGTTTTTTTGTTTGCAAGCAGCAGATTACGCG
CAGAAAAAAAGGATCTCAAGAAGATCCTTTGATCTTTTCTACGGGGTCTGACGCTCAGTGGAACGAAAAC
TCACGTTAAGGGATTTTGGTCATGAGATTATCAAAAAGGATCTTCACCTAGATCCTTTTAAATTAAAAAT
GAAGTTTTAAATCAATCTAAAGTATATATGAGTAAACTTGGTCTGACAGTTACCAATGCTTAATCAGTGA
GGCACCTATCTCAGCGATCTGTCTATTTCGTTCATCCATAGTTGCCTGACTCCCCGTCGTGTAGATAACT
ACGATACGGGAGGGCTTACCATCTGGCCCCAGTGCTGCAATGATACCGCGAGACCCACGCTCACCGGCTC
CAGATTTATCAGCAATAAACCAGCCAGCCGGAAGGGCCGAGCGCAGAAGTGGTCCTGCAACTTTATCCGC
CTCCATCCAGTCTATTAATTGTTGCCGGGAAGCTAGAGTAAGTAGTTCGCCAGTTAATAGTTTGCGCAAC
GTTGTTGCCATTGCTACAGGCATCGTGGTGTCACGCTCGTCGTTTGGTATGGCTTCATTCAGCTCCGGTT
CCCAACGATCAAGGCGAGTTACATGATCCCCCATGTTGTGCAAAAAAGCGGTTAGCTCCTTCGGTCCTCC
GATCGTTGTCAGAAGTAAGTTGGCCGCAGTGTTATCACTCATGGTTATGGCAGCACTGCATAATTCTCTT
ACTGTCATGCCATCCGTAAGATGCTTTTCTGTGACTGGTGAGTACTCAACCAAGTCATTCTGAGAATAGT
GTATGCGGCGACCGAGTTGCTCTTGCCCGGCGTCAATACGGGATAATACCGCGCCACATAGCAGAACTTT
AAAAGTGCTCATCATTGGAAAACGTTCTTCGGGGCGAAAACTCTCAAGGATCTTACCGCTGTTGAGATCC
AGTTCGATGTAACCCACTCGTGCACCCAACTGATCTTCAGCATCTTTTACTTTCACCAGCGTTTCTGGGT
GAGCAAAAACAGGAAGGCAAAATGCCGCAAAAAAGGGAATAAGGGCGACACGGAAATGTTGAATACTCAT
ACTCTTCCTTTTTCAATATTATTGAAGCATTTATCAGGGTTATTGTCTCATGAGCGGATACATATTTGAA
TGTATTTAGAAAAATAAACAAATAGGGGTTCCGCGCACATTTCCCCGAAAAGTGCCACCTAAATTGTAAG
CGTTAATATTTTGTTAAAATTCGCGTTAAATTTTTGTTAAATCAGCTCATTTTTTAACCAATAGGCCGAA
ATCGGCAAAATCCCTTATAAATCAAAAGAATAGACCGAGATAGGGT
[37 nt withheld, positions 3267-3303]
AAAGAACGTGGACTCCAACGTCAAAGG
[49 nt withheld, positions 3331-3379]
T
[91 nt withheld, positions 3381-3471]
G
[124 nt withheld, positions 3473-3596]
CCCATTCGCCATTCAGGCTGCGCAACTGTTGGGAAGGGCGATCGGTGCGGGCCTCTTCGCTATTACGCCA
GTCGACCATAGCCAATTCAATATGGCGTATATGGACTCATGCCAATTCAATATGGTGGATCTGGACCTGT
GCCAATTCAATATGGCGTATATGGACTCGTGCCAATTCAATATGGTGGATCTGGACCCCAGCCAATTCAA
TATGGCGGACTTGGCACCATGCCAATTCAATATGGCGGACTTGGCACTGTGCCAACTGGGGAGGGGTCTA
CTTGGCACGGTGCCAAGTTTGAGGAGGGGTCTTGGCCCTGTGCCAAGTCCGCCATATTGAATTGGCATGG
TGCCAATAATGGCGGCCATATTGGCTATATGCCAGGATCAATATATAGGCAATATCCAATATGGCCCTAT
GCCAATATGGCTATTGGCCAGGTTCAATACTATGTATTGGCCCTATGCCATATAGTATTCCATATATGGG
TTTTCCTATTGACGTAGATAGCCCCTCCCAATGGGCGGTCCCATATACCATATATGGGGCTTCCTAATAC
CGCCCATAGCCACTCCCCCATTGACGTCAATGGTCTCTATATATGGTCTTTCCTATTGACGTCATATGGG
CGGTCCTATTGACGTATATGGCGCCTCCCCCATTGACGTCAATTACGGTAAATGGCCCGCCTGGCTCAAT
GCCCATTGACGTCAATAGGACCACCCACCATTGACGTCAATGGGATGGCTCATTGCCCATTCATATCCGT
TCTCACGCCCCCTATTGACGTCAATGACGGTAAATGGCCCACTTGGCAGTACATCAATATCTATTAATAG
TAACTTGGCAAGTACATTACTATTGGAAGGACGCCAGGGTACATTGGCAGTACTCCCATTGACGTCAATG
GCGGTAAATGGCCCGCGATGGCTGCCAAGTACATCCCCATTGACGTCAATGGGGAGGGGCAATGACGCAA
ATGGGCGTTCCATTGACGTAAATGGGCGGTAGGCGTGCCTAATGGGAGGTCTATATAAGCAATGCTCGTT
TAGGGAACCCTGGTNCTACTCACTTCTCCTTCTCTACTNACTAACTCTNTCTAGCTTGCTACCTNCTCTA
ACTACCCTNCTTCTCACCTCCTNCTAACAGNGCTNACTACTCCTNCTCAATGTACCTCAAGT
