Features (pLannotate 1.2.2; 16 found; start..end, strand, type, name):
    359..1219    -  CDS            AmpR: β-lactamase; bla; confers resistance to ampicillin, carbenicillin, and related antibiotics
   1220..1324    -  promoter       AmpR promoter: bla
   1377..1805    -  rep_origin     f1 ori (sequence partly withheld): f1 bacteriophage origin of replication; arrow indicates direction of (+) strand synthesis
   1810..1876    -  CDS            lacZα (fragment): LacZα fragment of β-galactosidase; lacZ fragment
   1883..2860    +  promoter       CMV IE94 promoter: enhancer/promoter region of simian cytomegalovirus major immediate early transcription unit IE94
   2895..2913    +  promoter       SP6 promoter: promoter for bacteriophage SP6 RNA polymerase
   2948..3493    +  CDS            SNAP-tag®: human O6-alkylguanine-DNA-alkyltransferase variant that forms covalent bonds with benzylguanine derivatives fast-reacting variant, optimized for mammalian expression
   3494..3535    +  misc_feature   MCS (fragment): multiple cloning site
   3541..3558    -  promoter       T7 promoter (fragment): promoter for bacteriophage T7 RNA polymerase
   3563..3697    -  polyA_signal   SV40 poly(A) signal: SV40 polyadenylation signal
   3810..3828    -  promoter       T3 promoter: promoter for bacteriophage T3 RNA polymerase
   3873..3889    -  protein_bind   lac operator: The lac repressor binds to the lac operator to inhibit transcription in E. coli. This inhibition can be relieved by adding lactose or isopropyl-β-D-thiogalactopyranoside (IPTG). lac repressor encoded by lacI
   3897..3927    -  promoter       lac promoter: promoter for the E. coli lac operon
   3942..3963    -  protein_bind   CAP binding site: CAP binding activates transcription in the presence of cAMP. E. coli catabolite activator protein
   3976..4068    -  CDS            lacI (fragment): lac repressor; lacI; The lac repressor binds to the lac operator to inhibit transcription in E. coli. This inhibition can be relieved by adding lactose or isopropyl-β-D-thiogalactopyranoside (IPTG).
   4251..188     -  rep_origin     ori (across the origin): high-copy-number ColE1/pMB1/pBR322/pUC origin of replication
>Addgene plasmid #184415 | pCS2+/N-SNAPf | addgene full sequence | sequence record 365684 | Addgene NGS Result
AGTTCTTGAAGTGGTGGCCTAACTACGGCTACACTAGAAGAACAGTATTTGGTATCTGCGCTCTGCTGAA
GCCAGTTACCTTCGGAAAAAGAGTTGGTAGCTCTTGATCCGGCAAACAAACCACCGCTGGTAGCGGTGGT
TTTTTTGTTTGCAAGCAGCAGATTACGCGCAGAAAAAAAGGATCTCAAGAAGATCCTTTGATCTTTTCTA
CGGGGTCTGACGCTCAGTGGAACGAAAACTCACGTTAAGGGATTTTGGTCATGAGATTATCAAAAAGGAT
CTTCACCTAGATCCTTTTAAATTAAAAATGAAGTTTTAAATCAATCTAAAGTATATATGAGTAAACTTGG
TCTGACAGTTACCAATGCTTAATCAGTGAGGCACCTATCTCAGCGATCTGTCTATTTCGTTCATCCATAG
TTGCCTGACTCCCCGTCGTGTAGATAACTACGATACGGGAGGGCTTACCATCTGGCCCCAGTGCTGCAAT
GATACCGCGAGACCCACGCTCACCGGCTCCAGATTTATCAGCAATAAACCAGCCAGCCGGAAGGGCCGAG
CGCAGAAGTGGTCCTGCAACTTTATCCGCCTCCATCCAGTCTATTAATTGTTGCCGGGAAGCTAGAGTAA
GTAGTTCGCCAGTTAATAGTTTGCGCAACGTTGTTGCCATTGCTACAGGCATCGTGGTGTCACGCTCGTC
GTTTGGTATGGCTTCATTCAGCTCCGGTTCCCAACGATCAAGGCGAGTTACATGATCCCCCATGTTGTGC
AAAAAAGCGGTTAGCTCCTTCGGTCCTCCGATCGTTGTCAGAAGTAAGTTGGCCGCAGTGTTATCACTCA
TGGTTATGGCAGCACTGCATAATTCTCTTACTGTCATGCCATCCGTAAGATGCTTTTCTGTGACTGGTGA
GTACTCAACCAAGTCATTCTGAGAATAGTGTATGCGGCGACCGAGTTGCTCTTGCCCGGCGTCAATACGG
GATAATACCGCGCCACATAGCAGAACTTTAAAAGTGCTCATCATTGGAAAACGTTCTTCGGGGCGAAAAC
TCTCAAGGATCTTACCGCTGTTGAGATCCAGTTCGATGTAACCCACTCGTGCACCCAACTGATCTTCAGC
ATCTTTTACTTTCACCAGCGTTTCTGGGTGAGCAAAAACAGGAAGGCAAAATGCCGCAAAAAAGGGAATA
AGGGCGACACGGAAATGTTGAATACTCATACTCTTCCTTTTTCAATATTATTGAAGCATTTATCAGGGTT
ATTGTCTCATGAGCGGATACATATTTGAATGTATTTAGAAAAATAAACAAATAGGGGTTCCGCGCACATT
TCCCCGAAAAGTGCCACCTAAATTGTAAGCGTTAATATTTTGTTAAAATTCGCGTTAAATTTTTGTTAAA
TCAGCTCATTTTTTAACCAATAGGCCGAAATCGGCAAAATCCCTTATAAATCAAAAGAATAGACCGAGAT
AGGGT
[37 nt withheld, positions 1476-1512]
AAAGAACGTGGACTCCAACGTCAAAGG
[49 nt withheld, positions 1540-1588]
T
[91 nt withheld, positions 1590-1680]
G
[124 nt withheld, positions 1682-1805]
CCCATTCGCCATTCAGGCTGCGCAACTGTTGGGAAGGGCGATCGGTGCGGGCCTCTTCGCTATTACGCCA
GTCGACCGCCAATTCAATATGGCGTATATGGACTCATGCCAATTCAATATGGTGGATCTGGACCTGTGCC
AATTCAATATGGCGTATATGGACTCGTGCCAATTCAATATGGTGGATCTGGACCCCAGCCAATTCAATAT
GGCGGACTTGGCACCATGCCAATTCAATATGGCGGACCTGGCACTGTGCCAACTGGGGAGGGGTCTACTT
GGCACGGTGCCAAGTTTGAGGAGGGGTCTTGGCCCTGTGCCAAGTCCGCCATATTGAATTGGCATGGTGC
CAATAATGGCGGCCATATTGGCTATATGCCAGGATCAATATATAGGCAATATCCAATATGGCCCTATGCC
AATATGGCTATTGGCCAGGTTCAATACTATGTATTGGCCCTATGCCATATAGTATTCCATATATGGGTTT
TCCTATTGACGTAGATAGCCCCTCCCAATGGGCGGTCCCATATACCATATATGGGGCTTCCTAATACCGC
CCATAGCCACTCCCCCATTGACGTCAATGGTCTCTATATATGGTCTTTCCTATTGACGTCATATGGGCGG
TCCTATTGACGTATATGGCGCCTCCCCCATTGACGTCAATTACGGTAAATGGCCCGCCTGGCTCAATGCC
CATTGACGTCAATAGGACCACCCACCATTGACGTCAATGGGATGGCTCATTGCCCATTCATATCCGTTCT
CACGCCCCCTATTGACGTCAATGACGGTAAATGGCCCACTTGGCAGTACATCAATATCTATTAATAGTAA
CTTGGCAAGTACATTACTATTGGAAGTACGCCAGGGTACATTGGCAGTACTCCCATTGACGTCAATGGCG
GTAAATGGCCCGCGATGGCTGCCAAGTACATCCCCATTGACGTCAATGGGGAGGGGCAATGACGCAAATG
GGCGTTCCATTGACGTAAATGGGCGGTAGGCGTGCCTAATGGGAGGTCTATATAAGCAATGCTCGTTTAG
GGAACCGCCATTCTGCCTGGGGACGTCGGAGCAAGCTTGATTTAGGTGACACTATAGAATACAAGCTACT
TGTTCTTTTTGCAGGATCCACCATGGACAAAGACTGCGAAATGAAGCGCACCACCCTGGATAGCCCTCTG
GGCAAGCTGGAACTGTCTGGGTGCGAACAGGGCCTGCACCGTATCATCTTCCTGGGCAAAGGAACATCTG
CCGCCGACGCCGTGGAAGTGCCTGCCCCAGCCGCCGTGCTGGGCGGACCAGAGCCACTGATGCAGGCCAC
CGCCTGGCTCAACGCCTACTTTCACCAGCCTGAGGCCATCGAGGAGTTCCCTGTGCCAGCCCTGCACCAC
CCAGTGTTCCAGCAGGAGAGCTTTACCCGCCAGGTGCTGTGGAAACTGCTGAAAGTGGTGAAGTTCGGAG
AGGTCATCAGCTACAGCCACCTGGCCGCCCTGGCCGGCAATCCCGCCGCCACCGCCGCCGTGAAAACCGC
CCTGAGCGGAAATCCCGTGCCCATTCTGATCCCCTGCCACAGAGTGGTGCAGGGCGACCTGGACGTGGGG
GGCTACGAGGGCGGGCTCGCCGTGAAAGAGTGGCTGCTGGCCCACGAGGGCCACAGACTGGGCAAGCCTG
GGCTGGGTTCCGGACTCAGATCTCGAGCTCAAGCTTCGAATTCTGCAGTCTAGAACTATAGTGAGTCGTA
TTACGTAGATCCAGACATGATAAGATACATTGATGAGTTTGGACAAACCACAACTAGAATGCAGTGAAAA
AAATGCTTTATTTGTGAAATTTGTGATGCTATTGCTTTATTTGTAACCATTATAAGCTGCAATAAACAAG
TTAACAACAACAATTGCATTCATTTTATGTTTCAGGTTCAGGGGGAGGTGTGGGAGGTTTTTTAATTCGC
GGCCGCGGCGCCAATGCATTGGGCCCGGTACCCAGCTTTTGTTCCCTTTAGTGAGGGTTAATTGCGCGCT
TGGCGTAATCATGGTCATAGCTGTTTCCTGTGTGAAATTGTTATCCGCTCACAATTCCACACAACATACG
AGCCGGGAGCATAAAGTGTAAAGCCTGGGGTGCCTAATGAGTGAGCTAACTCACATTAATTGCGTTGCGC
TCACTGCCCGCTTTCCAGTCGGGAAACCTGTCGTGCCAGCTGCATTAATGAATCGGCCAACGCGCGGGGA
GAGGCGGTTTGCGTATTGGGCGCTCTTCCGCTTCCTCGCTCACTGACTCGCTGCGCTCGGTCGTTCGGCT
GCGGCGAGCGGTATCAGCTCACTCAAAGGCGGTAATACGGTTATCCACAGAATCAGGGGATAACGCAGGA
AAGAACATGTGAGCAAAAGGCCAGCAAAAGGCCAGGAACCGTAAAAAGGCCGCGTTGCTGGCGTTTTTCC
ATAGGCTCCGCCCCCCTGACGAGCATCACAAAAATCGACGCTCAAGTCAGAGGTGGCGAAACCCGACAGG
ACTATAAAGATACCAGGCGTTTCCCCCTGGAAGCTCCCTCGTGCGCTCTCCTGTTCCGACCCTGCCGCTT
ACCGGATACCTGTCCGCCTTTCTCCCTTCGGGAAGCGTGGCGCTTTCTCATAGCTCACGCTGTAGGTATC
TCAGTTCGGTGTAGGTCGTTCGCTCCAAGCTGGGCTGTGTGCACGAACCCCCCGTTCAGCCCGACCGCTG
CGCCTTATCCGGTAACTATCGTCTTGAGTCCAACCCGGTAAGACACGACTTATCGCCACTGGCAGCAGCC
ACTGGTAACAGGATTAGCAGAGCGAGGTATGTAGGCGGTGCTACAG
